Addgene plasmid #74820: pGWB426
Purpose: (Empty Backbone) Gateway cloning compatible binary vector for C-terminal fusion with T7 (CaMV35S promoter).
Depositing lab: Tsuyoshi Nakagawa. Depositing organization: Shimane University. Publication: Improved Gateway binary vectors: high-performance vectors for creation of fusion constructs in transgenic analysis of plants. Nakagawa T, Suzuki T, Murata S, Nakamura S, Hino T, Maeo K, Tabata R, Kawai T, Tanaka K, Niwa Y, Watanabe Y, Nakamura K, Kimura T, Ishiguro S. Biosci Biotechnol Biochem. 2007 Aug;71(8):2095-100. Epub 2007 Aug 7. 10.1271/bbb.70216 PubMed 17690442.
Backbone
  Vector backbone: pPZP221
  Backbone manufacturer: Hajdukiewicz P., Svab Z. and Maliga P.
  Backbone size (bp): 8500
  Modifications to backbone: gentamycin-resistant marker was removed and kanamycin-resistant marker (NOS promoter:NPTII:NOS terminator) was inserted.
  Vector type: Plant Expression
  Promoter: CaMV35S
  Selectable markers: Kanamycin
Growth in bacteria
  Bacterial resistance: Chloramphenicol and Spectinomycin, 25 & 50 μg/mL
  Growth temperature: 37°C
  Growth strain: ccdB Survival
  Copy number: High Copy
Gene/Insert
  Cloning method: Gateway Cloning
Terms and licenses: Academic/Nonprofit Terms; Industry Terms: Not Available to Industry
How to cite: pGWB426 was a gift from Tsuyoshi Nakagawa (Addgene plasmid # 74820 ; http://n2t.net/addgene:74820 ; RRID:Addgene_74820)
