[The description below was written by a language model from this plasmid's Addgene catalogue record and pLannotate feature annotations shown in this document.]
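Description:
pGWB426 is an empty Gateway destination binary vector for Agrobacterium-mediated plant transformation, built on the pPZP221 backbone; the depositor's full sequence is 11,718 bp. The backbone carries two replication systems. A ColE1/pBR322-type origin, with the bom mobilisation region, gives high-copy maintenance in E. coli. The pVS1 oriV with its RepA and StaA genes provides replication and stable inheritance in Agrobacterium. Bacterial selection outside the T-DNA relies on the aadA spectinomycin/streptomycin resistance gene. While the Gateway cassette is still present, chloramphenicol selection also applies, and the plasmid must be propagated in a ccdB-tolerant strain.

Between the nopaline-type right and left T-DNA border repeats lie two units. The first is the expression cassette: a CaMV 35S promoter, then attR1, a chloramphenicol resistance gene, the ccdB toxin gene and attR2, followed by a T7 epitope tag coding sequence and a NOS terminator. An LR recombination with an entry clone replaces the CmR–ccdB segment with the gene of interest. ccdB then counter-selects against unrecombined vector in ordinary E. coli strains. An open reading frame lacking a stop codon is placed in frame with the downstream tag, so plants constitutively express a protein with a C-terminal T7 tag. The second unit, in the opposite orientation near the left border, is the plant marker: NOS promoter, NPTII and NOS terminator, conferring kanamycin resistance. According to the record, this marker replaced the original gentamycin marker of pPZP221. Remnants of lacZα and lac promoter sequences from the original cloning site are also annotated.

The vector is suited to producing transgenic plants that overexpress T7-tagged proteins, for example for immunodetection or purification through the tag.
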