Features (pLannotate 1.2.2; 32 found; start..end, strand, type, name):
     54..78      -  misc_feature   RB T-DNA repeat: right border repeat from nopaline C58 T-DNA
    144..298     -  CDS            lacZα (fragment): LacZα fragment of β-galactosidase; lacZ fragment
    301..321     -  misc_feature   MCS (fragment): pUC18/19 multiple cloning site
    812..1153    +  promoter       CaMV 35S promoter: strong constitutive promoter from cauliflower mosaic virus
   1179..1303    +  protein_bind   attR1: mutant version of attR; recombination site for the Gateway® LR reaction LR Clonase™
   1340..1370    +  promoter       lac UV5 promoter: E. coli lac promoter with an "up" mutation
   1395..1423    +  promoter       cat promoter (fragment): promoter of the E. coli cat gene encoding chloramphenicol acetyltransferase
   1424..2083    +  CDS            CmR: chloramphenicol acetyltransferase; cat; confers resistance to chloramphenicol
   2262..2420    +  CDS            ccdA (fragment): CCDA_ECO57 - Also known as H, letA. Experimental evidence at protein level: Swiss-Prot protein existence level 1. Antitoxin component of a type II toxin-antitoxin (TA) system which inhibits the post-segregational killing (PSK) of plasmid-free cells, also referred to as a plasmid addiction system. Binds to and blocks the activity of CcdB; will also remove bound CcdB protein from the CcdB-GyrA complex by forming a CcdA-CcdB complex, a process termed rejuvenation. Functions as a transcriptional corepressor for the ccdAB operon, repression also requires CcdB (By similarity). From Escherichia coli
   2425..2727    +  CDS            ccdB: CCDB_ECOLI - Also known as G, letB, letD. Experimental evidence at protein level: Swiss-Prot protein existence level 1. Toxic component of a type II toxin-antitoxin (TA) system, functioning in plasmid maintainence. Responsible for the post- segregational killing (PSK) of plasmid-free cells, also referred to as a plasmid addiction system. Half-life of over 2 hours. Cell killing by CcdB is accompanied by filamentation, defects in chromosome and plasmid segregation, defects in cell division, formation of anucleate cells, decreased DNA synthesis and plasmid loss. Interferes with the activity of DN
   2771..2895    -  protein_bind   attR2: mutant version of attR; recombination site for the Gateway® LR reaction LR Clonase™
   2906..2938    +  CDS            T7 tag (gene 10 leader): leader peptide from bacteriophage T7 gene 10 promotes efficient translation in E. coli
   2960..3212    +  terminator     NOS terminator: nopaline synthase terminator and poly(A) signal
   3268..3290    -  protein_bind   lac operator (fragment): The lac repressor binds to the lac operator to inhibit transcription in E. coli. This inhibition can be relieved by adding lactose or isopropyl-β-D-thiogalactopyranoside (IPTG). lac repressor encoded by lacI
   3294..3324    -  promoter       lac promoter: promoter for the E. coli lac operon
   3339..3360    -  protein_bind   CAP binding site: CAP binding activates transcription in the presence of cAMP. E. coli catabolite activator protein
   3394..3646    -  terminator     NOS terminator: nopaline synthase terminator and poly(A) signal
   3653..3859    -  CDS            ocd (fragment): OCD_AGRFC - Experimental evidence at protein level: Swiss-Prot protein existence level 1. Catalyzes the conversion of L-ornithine into L-proline with release of ammonia. Is involved in the utilization of nopaline, a catabolic pathway that proceeds through L-arginine and L-ornithine to L-proline. Nopaline is a predominant opine in plant cells transformed with Ti plasmid pTiC58. From Agrobacterium fabrum (strain C58 / ATCC 33970) (Agrobacterium tumefaciens (strain C58)).
   3866..4015    -  CDS            ble (fragment): BLE_KLEPN - Experimental evidence at protein level: Swiss-Prot protein existence level 1. Binding protein with a strong affinity to the bleomycin family of antibiotics. Binds to CL990; an antimitotic-antibiotic compound. From Klebsiella pneumoniae.
   4036..4830    -  CDS            NeoR/KanR: aminoglycoside phosphotransferase from Tn5; aph(3')-II (or nptII); confers resistance to neomycin, kanamycin, and G418 (Geneticin®)
   4851..5034    -  promoter       NOS promoter: nopaline synthase promoter NOS promoter
   5240..5264    -  misc_feature   LB T-DNA repeat: left border repeat from nopaline C58 T-DNA
   5523..5546    +  promoter       Pc promoter (fragment): intI1 (promoter lies within the coding sequence); class 1 integron promoter
   5722..5778    +  CDS            GmR (fragment): gentamycin acetyltransferase; aacC1; confers resistance to gentamycin
   5789..6576    +  CDS            SmR (fragment): aminoglycoside adenylyltransferase (Murphy, 1985); aadA; confers resistance to spectinomycin and streptomycin
   6822..7410    +  rep_origin     ori: high-copy-number ColE1/pMB1/pBR322/pUC origin of replication
   7596..7736    -  misc_feature   bom: basis of mobility region from pBR322
   7838..7877    -  CDS            rop (fragment): Rop protein, which maintains plasmids at low copy number; rop
   8080..8274    -  rep_origin     pVS1 oriV: origin of replication for the Pseudomonas plasmid pVS1 (Heeb et al., 2000)
   8340..9413    -  CDS            pVS1 RepA: replication protein from the Pseudomonas plasmid pVS1 (Heeb et al., 2000)
   9842..10471   -  CDS            pVS1 StaA: stability protein from the Pseudomonas plasmid pVS1 (Heeb et al., 2000)
  11031..11432   -  CDS            Y4CG_SINFN (fragment): Protein inferred from homology: Swiss-Prot protein existence level 3. From Sinorhizobium fredii (strain NBRC 101917 / NGR234).
>Addgene plasmid #74820 | pGWB426 | depositor full sequence | sequence record 141500 | pGWB426 sequence 11718 bps
TTTCACGCCCTTTTAAATATCCGATTATTCTAATAAACGCTCTTTTCTCTTAGGTTTACCCGCCAATATA
TCCTGTCAAACACTGATAGTTTAAACTGAAGGCGGGAAACGACAATCTGATCCAAGCTCAAGCTGCTCTA
GCATTCGCCATTCAGGCTGCGCAACTGTTGGGAAGGGCGATCGGTGCGGGCCTCTTCGCTATTACGCCAG
CTGGCGAAAGGGGGATGTGCTGCAAGGCGATTAAGTTGGGTAACGCCAGGGTTTTCCCAGTCACGACGTT
GTAAAACGACGGCCAGTGCCAAGCTTGCATGCCTGCAGGTCCCCAGATTAGCCTTTTCAATTTCAGAAAG
AATGCTAACCCACAGATGGTTAGAGAGGCTTACGCAGCAGGTCTCATCAAGACGATCTACCCGAGCAATA
ATCTCCAGGAAATCAAATACCTTCCCAAGAAGGTTAAAGATGCAGTCAAAAGATTCAGGACTAACTGCAT
CAAGAACACAGAGAAAGATATATTTCTCAAGATCAGAAGTACTATTCCAGTATGGACGATTCAAGGCTTG
CTTCACAAACCAAGGCAAGTAATAGAGATTGGAGTCTCTAAAAAGGTAGTTCCCACTGAATCAAAGGCCA
TGGAGTCAAAGATTCAAATAGAGGACCTAACAGAACTCGCCGTAAAGACTGGCGAACAGTTCATACAGAG
TCTCTTACGACTCAATGACAAGAAGAAAATCTTCGTCAACATGGTGGAGCACGACACACTTGTCTACTCC
AAAAATATCAAAGATACAGTCTCAGAAGACCAAAGGGCAATTGAGACTTTTCAACAAAGGGTAATATCCG
GAAACCTCCTCGGATTCCATTGCCCAGCTATCTGTCACTTTATTGTGAAGATAGTGGAAAAGGAAGGTGG
CTCCTACAAATGCCATCATTGCGATAAAGGAAAGGCCATCGTTGAAGATGCCTCTGCCGACAGTGGTCCC
AAAGATGGACCCCCACCCACGAGGAGCATCGTGGAAAAAGAAGACGTTCCAACCACGTCTTCAAAGCAAG
TGGATTGATGTGATATCTCCACTGACGTAAGGGATGACGCACAATCCCACTATCCTTCGCAAGACCCTTC
CTCTATATAAGGAAGTTCATTTCATTTGGAGAGAACACGGGGGACTCTAGAGTTATCAACAAGTTTGTAC
AAAAAAGCTGAACGAGAAACGTAAAATGATATAAATATCAATATATTAAATTAGATTTTGCATAAAAAAC
AGACTACATAATACTGTAAAACACAACATATCCAGTCACTATGGCGGCCCCTCGAGGGGCCGCATTAGGC
ACCCCAGGCTTTACACTTTATGCTTCCGGCTCGTATAATGTGTGGATTTTGAGTTAGGATCCGGCGAGAT
TTTCAGGAGCTAAGGAAGCTAAAATGGAGAAAAAAATCACTGGATATACCACCGTTGATATATCCCAATG
GCATCGTAAAGAACATTTTGAGGCATTTCAGTCAGTTGCTCAATGTACCTATAACCAGACCGTTCAGCTG
GATATTACGGCCTTTTTAAAGACCGTAAAGAAAAATAAGCACAAGTTTTATCCGGCCTTTATTCACATTC
TTGCCCGCCTGATGAATGCTCATCCGGAATTCCGTATGGCAATGAAAGACGGTGAGCTGGTGATATGGGA
TAGTGTTCACCCTTGTTACACCGTTTTCCATGAGCAAACTGAAACGTTTTCATCGCTCTGGAGTGAATAC
CACGACGATTTCCGGCAGTTTCTACACATATATTCGCAAGATGTGGCGTGTTACGGTGAAAACCTGGCCT
ATTTCCCTAAAGGGTTTATTGAGAATATGTTTTTCGTCTCAGCCAATCCCTGGGTGAGTTTCACCAGTTT
TGATTTAAACGTGGCCAATATGGACAACTTCTTCGCCCCCGTTTTCACCATGGGCAAATATTATACGCAA
GGCGACAAGGTGCTGATGCCGCTGGCGATTCAGGTTCATCATGCCGTCTGTGATGGCTTCCATGTCGGCA
GAATGCTTAATGAATTACAACAGTACTGCGATGAGTGGCAGGGCGGGGCGTAAAGATCTGGATCCGGCTT
ACTAAAAGCCAGATAACAGTATGCGTATTTGCGCGCTGATTTTTGCGGTATAAGAATATATACTGATATG
TATACCCGAAGTATGTCAAAAAGAGGTGTGCTATGAAGCAGCGTATTACAGTGACAGTTGACAGCGACAG
CTATCAGTTGCTCAAGGCATATATGATGTCAATATCTCCGGTCTGGTAAGCACAACCATGCAGAATGAAG
CCCGTCGTCTGCGTGCCGAACGCTGGAAAGCGGAAAATCAGGAAGGGATGGCTGAGGTCGCCCGGTTTAT
TGAAATGAACGGCTCTTTTGCTGACGAGAACAGGGACTGGTGAAATGCAGTTTAAGGTTTACACCTATAA
AAGAGAGAGCCGTTATCGTCTGTTTGTGGATGTACAGAGTGATATTATTGACACGCCCGGGCGACGGATG
GTGATCCCCCTGGCCAGTGCACGTCTGCTGTCAGATAAAGTCTCCCGTGAACTTTACCCGGTGGTGCATA
TCGGGGATGAAAGCTGGCGCATGATGACCACCGATATGGCCAGTGTGCCGGTCTCCGTTATCGGGGAAGA
AGTGGCTGATCTCAGCCACCGCGAAAATGACATCAAAAACGCCATTAACCTGATGTTCTGGGGAATATAA
ATGTCAGGCTCCCTTATACACAGCCAGTCTGCAGGTCGACCATAGTGACTGGATATGTTGTGTTTTACAG
TATTATGTAGTCTGTTTTTTATGCAAAATCTAATTTAATATATTGATATTTATATCATTTTACGTTTCTC
GTTCAGCTTTCTTGTACAAAGTGGTTGATAACAGCATGGCTAGCATGACTGGTGGACAGCAAATGGGTGC
TTAGAGCTCGAATTTCCCCGATCGTTCAAACATTTGGCAATAAAGTTTCTTAAGATTGAATCCTGTTGCC
GGTCTTGCGATGATTATCATATAATTTCTGTTGAATTACGTTAAGCATGTAATAATTAACATGTAATGCA
TGACGTTATTTATGAGATGGGTTTTTATGATTAGAGTCCCGCAATTATACATTTAATACGCGATAGAAAA
CAAAATATAGCGCGCAAACTAGGATAAATTATCGCGCGCGGTGTCATCTATGTTACTAGATCGGGAATTG
GTTCCGGAACCAATTCGTAATCATGGTCATAGCTGTTTCCTGTGTGAAATTGTTATCCGCTCACAATTCC
ACACAACATACGAGCCGGAAGCATAAAGTGTAAAGCCTGGGGTGCCTAATGAGTGAGCTAACTCACATTA
GGCTGAATTAGGCGCGCCTATTTCTGAATTCCCGATCTAGTAACATAGATGACACCGCGCGCGATAATTT
ATCCTAGTTTGCGCGCTATATTTTGTTTTCTATCGCGTATTAAATGTATAATTGCGGGACTCTAATCATA
AAAACCCATCTCATAAATAACGTCATGCATTACATGTTAATTATTACATGCTTAACGTAATTCAACAGAA
ATTATATGATAATCATCGCAAGACCGGCAACAGGATTCAATCTTAAGAAACTTTATTGCCAAATGTTTGA
ACGATCGGGGATCATCCGGGTCTGTGGCGGGAACTCCACGAAAATATCCGAACGCAGCAAGATATCGCGG
TGCATCTCGGTCTTGCCTGGGCAGTCGCCGCCGACGCCGTTGATGTGGACGCCGGGCCCGATCATATTGT
CGCTCAGGATCGTGGCGTTGTGCTTGTCGGCCGTTGCTGTCGTAATGATATCGGCACCTTCGACCGCCTG
TTCCGCAGAGATCCCGTGGGCGAAGAACTCCAGCATGAGATCCCCGCGCTGGAGGATCATCCAGCCGGCG
TCCCGGAAAACGATTCCGAAGCCCAACCTTTCATAGAAGGCGGCGGTGGAATCGAAATCTCGTGATGGCA
GGTTGGGCGTCGCTTGGTCGGTCATTTCGAACCCCAGAGTCCCGCTCAGAAGAACTCGTCAAGAAGGCGA
TAGAAGGCGATGCGCTGCGAATCGGGAGCGGCGATACCGTAAAGCACGAGGAAGCGGTCAGCCCATTCGC
CGCCAAGCTCTTCAGCAATATCACGGGTAGCCAACGCTATGTCCTGATAGCGGTCCGCCACACCCAGCCG
GCCACAGTCGATGAATCCAGAAAAGCGGCCATTTTCCACCATGATATTCGGCAAGCAGGCATCGCCATGG
GTCACGACGAGATCATCGCCGTCGGGCATGCGCGCCTTGAGCCTGGCGAACAGTTCGGCTGGCGCGAGCC
CCTGATGCTCTTCGTCCAGATCATCCTGATCGACAAGACCGGCTTCCATCCGAGTACGTGCTCGCTCGAT
GCGATGTTTCGCTTGGTGGTCGAATGGGCAGGTAGCCGGATCAAGCGTATGCAGCCGCCGCATTGCATCA
GCCATGATGGATACTTTCTCGGCAGGAGCAAGGTGAGATGACAGGAGATCCTGCCCCGGCACTTCGCCCA
ATAGCAGCCAGTCCCTTCCCGCTTCAGTGACAACGTCGAGCACAGCTGCGCAAGGAACGCCCGTCGTGGC
CAGCCACGATAGCCGCGCTGCCTCGTCCTGCAGTTCATTCAGGGCACCGGACAGGTCGGTCTTGACAAAA
AGAACCGGGCGCCCCTGCGCTGACAGCCGGAACACGGCGGCATCAGAGCAGCCGATTGTCTGTTGTGCCC
AGTCATAGCCGAATAGCCTCTCCACCCAAGCGGCCGGAGAACCTGCGTGCAATCCATCTTGTTCAATCAT
GCGAAACGATCCAGATCCGGTGCAGATTATTTGGATTGAGAGTGAATATGAGACTCTAATTGGATACCGA
GGGGAATTTATGGAACGTCAGTGGAGCATTTTTGACAAGAAATATTTGCTAGCTGATAGTGACCTTAGGC
GACTTTTGAACGCGCAATAATGGTTTCTGACGTATGTGCTTAGCTCATTAAACTCCAGAAACCCGCGGCT
GAGTGGCTCCTTCAACGTTGCGGTTCTGTCAGTTCCAAACGTAAAACGGCTTGTCCCGCGTCATCGGCGG
GGGTCATAACGTGACTCCCTTAATTCTCCGCTCATGATGAATTCAGAAATAAATTCAGCCTAATTCGGCG
TTAATTCAGTACATTAAAAACGTCCGCAATGTGTTATTAAGTTGTCTAAGCGTCAATTTGTTTACACCAC
AATATATCCTGCCACCAGCCAGCCAACAGCTCCCCGACCGGCAGCTCGGCACAAAATCACCACTCGATAC
AGGCAGCCCATCAGTCCGGGACGGCGTCAGCGGGAGAGCCGTTGTAAGGCGGCAGACTTTGCTCATGTTA
CCGATGCTATTCGGAAGAACGGCAACTAAGCTGCCGGGTTTGAAACACGGATGATCTCGCGGAGGGTAGC
ATGTTGATTGTAACGATGACAGAGCGTTGCTGCCTGTGATCAATTCGGGCACGAACCCAGTGGACATAAG
CCTGTTCGGTTCGTAAGCTGTAATGCAAGTAGCGTATGCGCTCACGCAACTGGTCCAGAACCTTGACCGA
ACGCAGCGGTGGTAACGGCGCAGTGGCGGTTTTCATGGCTTGTTATGACTGTTTTTTTGGGGTACAGTCT
ATGCCTCGGGCATCCAAGCAGCAAGCGCGTTACGCCGTGGGTCGATGTTTGATGTTATGGAGCAGCAACG
ATGTTACGCAGCAGGGCAGTCGCCCTAAAACAAAGTTAAACATCATGGGGGAAGCGGTGATCGCCGAAGT
ATCGACTCAACTATCAGAGGTAGTTGGCGTCATCGAGCGCCATCTCGAACCGACGTTGCTGGCCGTACAT
TTGTACGGCTCCGCAGTGGATGGCGGCCTGAAGCCACACAGTGATATTGATTTGCTGGTTACGGTGACCG
TAAGGCTTGATGAAACAACGCGGCGAGCTTTGATCAACGACCTTTTGGAAACTTCGGCTTCCCCTGGAGA
GAGCGAGATTCTCCGCGCTGTAGAAGTCACCATTGTTGTGCACGACGACATCATTCCGTGGCGTTATCCA
GCTAAGCGCGAACTGCAATTTGGAGAATGGCAGCGCAATGACATTCTTGCAGGTATCTTCGAGCCAGCCA
CGATCGACATTGATCTGGCTATCTTGCTGACAAAAGCAAGAGAACATAGCGTTGCCTTGGTAGGTCCAGC
GGCGGAGGAACTCTTTGATCCGGTTCCTGAACAGGATCTATTTGAGGCGCTAAATGAAACCTTAACGCTA
TGGAACTCGCCGCCCGACTGGGCTGGCGATGAGCGAAATGTAGTGCTTACGTTGTCCCGCATTTGGTACA
GCGCAGTAACCGGCAAAATCGCGCCGAAGGATGTCGCTGCCGACTGGGCAATGGAGCGCCTGCCGGCCCA
GTATCAGCCCGTCATACTTGAAGCTAGACAGGCTTATCTTGGACAAGAAGAAGATCGCTTGGCCTCGCGC
GCAGATCAGTTGGAAGAATTTGTCCACTACGTGAAAGGCGAGATCACCAAGGTAGTCGGCAAATAATGTC
TAGCTAGAAATTCGTTCAAGCCGACGCCGCTTCGCGGCGCGGCTTAACTCAAGCGTTAGATGCACTAAGC
ACATAATTGCTCACAGCCAAACTATCAGGTCAAGTCTGCTTTTATTATTTTTAAGCGTGCATAATAAGCC
CTACACAAATTGGGAGATATATCATGCATGACCAAAATCCCTTAACGTGAGTTTTCGTTCCACTGAGCGT
CAGACCCCGTAGAAAAGATCAAAGGATCTTCTTGAGATCCTTTTTTTCTGCGCGTAATCTGCTGCTTGCA
AACAAAAAAACCACCGCTACCAGCGGTGGTTTGTTTGCCGGATCAAGAGCTACCAACTCTTTTTCCGAAG
GTAACTGGCTTCAGCAGAGCGCAGATACCAAATACTGTCCTTCTAGTGTAGCCGTAGTTAGGCCACCACT
TCAAGAACTCTGTAGCACCGCCTACATACCTCGCTCTGCTAATCCTGTTACCAGTGGCTGCTGCCAGTGG
CGATAAGTCGTGTCTTACCGGGTTGGACTCAAGACGATAGTTACCGGATAAGGCGCAGCGGTCGGGCTGA
ACGGGGGGTTCGTGCACACAGCCCAGCTTGGAGCGAACGACCTACACCGAACTGAGATACCTACAGCGTG
AGCTATGAGAAAGCGCCACGCTTCCCGAAGGGAGAAAGGCGGACAGGTATCCGGTAAGCGGCAGGGTCGG
AACAGGAGAGCGCACGAGGGAGCTTCCAGGGGGAAACGCCTGGTATCTTTATAGTCCTGTCGGGTTTCGC
CACCTCTGACTTGAGCGTCGATTTTTGTGATGCTCGTCAGGGGGGCGGAGCCTATGGAAAAACGCCAGCA
ACGCGGCCTTTTTACGGTTCCTGGCCTTTTGCTGGCCTTTTGCTCACATGTTCTTTCCTGCGTTATCCCC
TGATTCTGTGGATAACCGTATTACCGCCTTTGAGTGAGCTGATACCGCTCGCCGCAGCCGAACGACCGAG
CGCAGCGAGTCAGTGAGCGAGGAAGCGGAAGAGCGCCTGATGCGGTATTTTCTCCTTACGCATCTGTGCG
GTATTTCACACCGCATATGGTGCACTCTCAGTACAATCTGCTCTGATGCCGCATAGTTAAGCCAGTATAC
ACTCCGCTATCGCTACGTGACTGGGTCATGGCTGCGCCCCGACACCCGCCAACACCCGCTGACGCGCCCT
GACGGGCTTGTCTGCTCCCGGCATCCGCTTACAGACAAGCTGTGACCGTCTCCGGGAGCTGCATGTGTCA
GAGGTTTTCACCGTCATCACCGAAACGCGCGAGGCAGGGTGCCTTGATGTGGGCGCCGGCGGTCGAGTGG
CGACGGCGCGGCTTGTCCGCGCCCTGGTAGATTGCCTGGCCGTAGGCCAGCCATTTTTGAGCGGCCAGCG
GCCGCGATAGGCCGACGCGAAGCGGCGGGGCGTAGGGAGCGCAGCGACCGAAGGGTAGGCGCTTTTTGCA
GCTCTTCGGCTGTGCGCTGGCCAGACAGTTATGCACAGGCCAGGCGGGTTTTAAGAGTTTTAATAAGTTT
TAAAGAGTTTTAGGCGGAAAAATCGCCTTTTTTCTCTTTTATATCAGTCACTTACATGTGTGACCGGTTC
CCAATGTACGGCTTTGGGTTCCCAATGTACGGGTTCCGGTTCCCAATGTACGGCTTTGGGTTCCCAATGT
ACGTGCTATCCACAGGAAAGAGACCTTTTCGACCTTTTTCCCCTGCTAGGGCAATTTGCCCTAGCATCTG
CTCCGTACATTAGGAACCGGCGGATGCTTCGCCCTCGATCAGGTTGCGGTAGCGCATGACTAGGATCGGG
CCAGCCTGCCCCGCCTCCTCCTTCAAATCGTACTCCGGCAGGTCATTTGACCCGATCAGCTTGCGCACGG
TGAAACAGAACTTCTTGAACTCTCCGGCGCTGCCACTGCGTTCGTAGATCGTCTTGAACAACCATCTGGC
TTCTGCCTTGCCTGCGGCGCGGCGTGCCAGGCGGTAGAGAAAACGGCCGATGCCGGGATCGATCAAAAAG
TAATCGGGGTGAACCGTCAGCACGTCCGGGTTCTTGCCTTCTGTGATCTCGCGGTACATCCAATCAGCTA
GCTCGATCTCGATGTACTCCGGCCGCCCGGTTTCGCTCTTTACGATCTTGTAGCGGCTAATCAAGGCTTC
ACCCTCGGATACCGTCACCAGGCGGCCGTTCTTGGCCTTCTTCGTACGCTGCATGGCAACGTGCGTGGTG
TTTAACCGAATGCAGGTTTCTACCAGGTCGTCTTTCTGCTTTCCGCCATCGGCTCGCCGGCAGAACTTGA
GTACGTCCGCAACGTGTGGACGGAACACGCGGCCGGGCTTGTCTCCCTTCCCTTCCCGGTATCGGTTCAT
GGATTCGGTTAGATGGGAAACCGCCATCAGTACCAGGTCGTAATCCCACACACTGGCCATGCCGGCCGGC
CCTGCGGAAACCTCTACGTGCCCGTCTGGAAGCTCGTAGCGGATCACCTCGCCAGCTCGTCGGTCACGCT
TCGACAGACGGAAAACGGCCACGTCCATGATGCTGCGACTATCGCGGGTGCCCACGTCATAGAGCATCGG
AACGAAAAAATCTGGTTGCTCGTCGCCCTTGGGCGGCTTCCTAATCGACGGCGCACCGGCTGCCGGCGGT
TGCCGGGATTCTTTGCGGATTCGATCAGCGGCCGCTTGCCACGATTCACCGGGGCGTGCTTCTGCCTCGA
TGCGTTGCCGCTGGGCGGCCTGCGCGGCCTTCAACTTCTCCACCAGGTCATCACCCAGCGCCGCGCCGAT
TTGTACCGGGCCGGATGGTTTGCGACCGCTCACGCCGATTCCTCGGGCTTGGGGGTTCCAGTGCCATTGC
AGGGCCGGCAGACAACCCAGCCGCTTACGCCTGGCCAACCGCCCGTTCCTCCACACATGGGGCATTCCAC
GGCGTCGGTGCCTGGTTGTTCTTGATTTTCCATGCCGCCTCCTTTAGCCGCTAAAATTCATCTACTCATT
TATTCATTTGCTCATTTACTCTGGTAGCTGCGCGATGTATTCAGATAGCAGCTCGGTAATGGTCTTGCCT
TGGCGTACCGCGTACATCTTCAGCTTGGTGTGATCCTCCGCCGGCAACTGAAAGTTGACCCGCTTCATGG
CTGGCGTGTCTGCCAGGCTGGCCAACGTTGCAGCCTTGCTGCTGCGTGCGCTCGGACGGCCGGCACTTAG
CGTGTTTGTGCTTTTGCTCATTTTCTCTTTACCTCATTAACTCAAATGAGTTTTGATTTAATTTCAGCGG
CCAGCGCCTGGACCTCGCGGGCAGCGTCGCCCTCGGGTTCTGATTCAAGAACGGTTGTGCCGGCGGCGGC
AGTGCCTGGGTAGCTCACGCGCTGCGTGATACGGGACTCAAGAATGGGCAGCTCGTACCCGGCCAGCGCC
TCGGCAACCTCACCGCCGATGCGCGTGCCTTTGATCGCCCGCGACACGACAAAGGCCGCTTGTAGCCTTC
CATCCGTGACCTCAATGCGCTGCTTAACCAGCTCCACCAGGTCGGCGGTGGCCCATATGTCGTAAGGGCT
TGGCTGCACCGGAATCAGCACGAAGTCGGCTGCCTTGATCGCGGACACAGCCAAGTCCGCCGCCTGGGGC
GCTCCGTCGATCACTACGAAGTCGCGCCGGCCGATGGCCTTCACGTCGCGGTCAATCGTCGGGCGGTCGA
TGCCGACAACGGTTAGCGGTTGATCTTCCCGCACGGCCGCCCAATCGCGGGCACTGCCCTGGGGATCGGA
ATCGACTAACAGAACATCGGCCCCGGCGAGTTGCAGGGCGCGGGCTAGATGGGTTGCGATGGTCGTCTTG
CCTGACCCGCCTTTCTGGTTAAGTACAGCGATAACCTTCATGCGTTCCCCTTGCGTATTTGTTTATTTAC
TCATCGCATCATATACGCAGCGACCGCATGACGCAAGCTGTTTTACTCAAATACACATCACCTTTTTAGA
CGGCGGCGCTCGGTTTCTTCAGCGGCCAAGCTGGCCGGCCAGGCCGCCAGCTTGGCATCAGACAAACCGG
CCAGGATTTCATGCAGCCGCACGGTTGAGACGTGCGCGGGCGGCTCGAACACGTACCCGGCCGCGATCAT
CTCCGCCTCGATCTCTTCGGTAATGAAAAACGGTTCGTCCTGGCCGTCCTGGTGCGGTTTCATGCTTGTT
CCTCTTGGCGTTCATTCTCGGCGGCCGCCAGGGCGTCGGCCTCGGTCAATGCGTCCTCACGGAAGGCACC
GCGCCGCCTGGCCTCGGTGGGCGTCACTTCCTCGCTGCGCTCAAGTGCGCGGTACAGGGTCGAGCGATGC
ACGCCAAGCAGTGCAGCCGCCTCTTTCACGGTGCGGCCTTCCTGGTCGATCAGCTCGCGGGCGTGCGCGA
TCTGTGCCGGGGTGAGGGTAGGGCGGGGGCCAAACTTCACGCCTCGGGCCTTGGCGGCCTCGCGCCCGCT
CCGGGTGCGGTCGATGATTAGGGAACGCTCGAACTCGGCAATGCCGGCGAACACGGTCAACACCATGCGG
CCGGCCGGCGTGGTGGTGTCGGCCCACGGCTCTGCCAGGCTACGCAGGCCCGCGCCGGCCTCCTGGATGC
GCTCGGCAATGTCCAGTAGGTCGCGGGTGCTGCGGGCCAGGCGGTCTAGCCTGGTCACTGTCACAACGTC
GCCAGGGCGTAGGTGGTCAAGCATCCTGGCCAGCTCCGGGCGGTCGCGCCTGGTGCCGGTGATCTTCTCG
GAAAACAGCTTGGTGCAGCCGGCCGCGTGCAGTTCGGCCCGTTGGTTGGTCAAGTCCTGGTCGTCGGTGC
TGACGCGGGCATAGCCCAGCAGGCCAGCGGCGGCGCTCTTGTTCATGGCGTAATGTCTCCGGTTCTAGTC
GCAAGTATTCTACTTTATGCGACTAAAACACGCGACAAGAAAACGCCAGGAAAAGGGCAGGGCGGCAGCC
TGTCGCGTAACTTAGGACTTGTGCGACATGTCGTTTTCAGAAGACGGCTGCACTGAACGTCAGAAGCCGA
CTGCACTATAGCAGCGGAGGGGTTGGATCAAAGTACTTTGATCCCGAGGGGAACCCTGTGGTTGGCATGC
ACATACAAATGGACGAACGGATAAACCT
