>Addgene plasmid #74820 | pGWB426 | addgene partial sequence | sequence record 153550 | ccdB-Fwd 5'-GCATGATGACCACCGATATG-3'
GGGAATATAAATGTCAGGCTCCCTTATACACAGCCAGTCTGCAGGTCGACCATAGTGACTGGATATGTTG
TGTTTTACAGTATTATGTAGTCTGTTTTTTATGCAAAATCTAATTTAATATATTGATATTTATATCATTT
TACGTTTCTCGTTCAGCTTTCTTGTACAAAGTGGTTGATAACAGCATGGCTAGCATGACTGGTG
