>Addgene plasmid #74820 | pGWB426 | addgene partial sequence | sequence record 153665 | CAT-R 5'-GCAACTGACTGAAATGCCTC-3'
CGGATCCTAACTCAAAATCCACACATTATACGAGCCGGAAGCATAAAGTGTAAAGCCTGGGGTGCCTAAT
GCGGCCCCTCGAGGGGCCGCCATAGTGACTGGATATGTTGTGTTTTACAGTATTATGTAGTCTGTTTTTT
ATGCAAAATCTAATTTAATATATTGATATTTATATCATTTTACGTTTCTCGTTCAGCTTTTTTGTACAAA
CTTGTTGATAACTCTAGAGTCCCCCGTGTTCTCTCCAAATGAAATGAACTTCCTTATATAGAGGAAGGGT
CTTGCGAA
